>Addgene plasmid #179967 | pCG_SARS-CoV1 M C-V5-tag | addgene full sequence | sequence record 353798 | Addgene NGS Result
CGTTACATAACTTACGGTAAATGGCCCGCCTGGCTGACCGCCCAACGACCCCCGCCCATTGACGTCAATA
ATGACGTATGTTCCCATAGTAACGCCAATAGGGACTTTCCATTGACGTCAATGGGTGGAGTATTTACGGT
AAACTGCCCACTTGGCAGTACATCAAGTGTATCATATGCCAAGTACGCCCCCTATTGACGTCAATGACGG
TAAATGGCCCGCCTGGCATTATGCCCAGTACATGACCTTATGGGACTTTCCTACTTGGCAGTACATCTAC
GTATTAGTCATCGCTATTACCATGGTGATGCGGTTTTGGCAGTACATCAATGGGCGTGGATAGCGGTTTG
ACTCACGGGGATTTCCAAGTCTCCACCCCATTGACGTCAATGGGAGTTTGTTTTGGCACCAAAATCAACG
GGACTTTCCAAAATGTCGTAACAACTCCGCCCCATTGACGCAAATGGGCGGTAGGCGTGTACGGTGGGAG
GTCTATATAAGCAGAGCTCGTTTAGTGAACCGTCAGATCGCCTGGAGACGCCATCCACGCTGTTTTGACC
TCCATAGAAGACACCGGGACCGATCCAGCCTCCGGGGGATCTTGGTGGCGTGAAACTCCCGCACCTCTTC
GGCCAGCGCCTTGTAGAAGCGCGTAGGCCTTCTAGAGCCACCATGGCCGATAATGGCACCATCACCGTGG
AGGAGCTGAAGCAGCTGCTGGAGCAGTGGAATCTCGTGATCGGCTTTCTGTTCCTGGCCTGGATTATGCT
GCTGCAGTTTGCCTATAGCAATAGAAATAGATTCCTTTACATCATCAAGCTGGTGTTTCTGTGGCTGCTG
TGGCCAGTGACACTGGCTTGTTTCGTGCTGGCTGCCGTGTATAGAATCAATTGGGTGACTGGAGGCATTG
CTATCGCCATGGCTTGTATTGTGGGCCTGATGTGGCTGAGCTACTTTGTGGCCAGCTTTAGACTGTTTGC
TAGGACAAGATCTATGTGGAGCTTTAATCCTGAAACCAACATCCTGCTGAATGTGCCTCTGAGAGGAACC
ATTGTGACAAGGCCTCTGATGGAGTCTGAACTCGTGATTGGCGCCGTGATTATCAGGGGTCACCTGCGGA
TGGCCGGCCACAGCCTGGGCAGGTGCGACATCAAGGACCTGCCCAAGGAGATCACCGTGGCCACCAGCAG
AACCCTGAGCTACTACAAGCTGGGCGCCAGCCAGAGAGTGGGCACCGACAGCGGCTTCGCCGCCTACAAC
AGATACAGAATCGGCAACTACAAGCTGAACACCGACCACGCCGGAAGCAACGACAACATCGCCCTGCTGG
TGCAGGGCAAGCCGATCCCCAACCCCCTGCTGGGCCTGGACAGCACCTGAACGCGTCGGATCCTGAGAAC
TTCAGGGTGAGTTTGGGGACCCTTGATTGTTCTTTCTTTTTCGCTATTGTAAAATTCATGTTATATGGAG
GGGGCAAAGTTTTCAGGGTGTTGTTTAGAATGGGAAGATGTCCCTTGTATCACCATGGACCCTCATGATA
ATTTTGTTTCTTTCACTTTCTACTCTGTTGACAACCATTGTCTCCTCTTATTTTCTTTTCATTTTCTGTA
ACTTTTTCGTTAAACTTTAGCTTGCATTTGTAACGAATTTTTAAATTCACTTTTGTTTATTTGTCAGATT
GTAAGTACTTTCTCTAATCACTTTTTTTTCAAGGCAATCAGGGTATATTATATTGTACTTCAGCACAGTT
TTAGAGAACAATTGTTATAATTAAATGATAAGGTAGAATATTTCTGCATATAAATTCTGGCTGGCGTGGA
AATATTCTTATTGGTAGAAACAACTACACCCTGGTCATCATCCTGCCTTTCTCTTTATGGTTACAATGAT
ATACACTGTTTGAGATGAGGATAAAATACTCTGAGTCCAAACCGGGCCCCTCTGCTAACCATGTTCATGC
CTTCTTCTCTTTCCTACAGCTCCTGGGCAACGTGCTGGTTGTTGTGCTGTCTCATCATTTTGGCAAAGAA
TTCACTCCTCAGGTGCAGGCTGCCTATCAGAAGGTGGTGGCTGGTGTGGCCAATGCCCTGGCTCACAAAT
ACCACTGAGATCTTTTTCCCTCTGCCAAAAATTATGGGGACATCATGAAGCCCCTTGAGCATCTGACTTC
TGGCTAATAAAGGAAATTTATTTTCATTGCAATAGTGTGTTGGAATTTTTTGTGTCTCTCACTCGGAAGG
ACATATGGGAGGGCAAATCATTTAAAACATCAGAATGAGTATTTGGTTTAGAGTTTGGCAACATATGCCC
ATATGCTGGCTGCCATGAACAAAGGTTGGCTATAAAGAGGTCATCAGTATATGAAACAGCCCCCTGCTGT
CCATTCCTTATTCCATAGAAAAGCCTTGACTTGAGGTTAGATTTTTTTTATATTTTGTTTTGTGTTATTT
TTTTCTTTAACATCCCTAAAATTTTCCTTACATGTTTTACTAGCCAGATTTTTCCTCCTCTCCTGACTAC
TCCCAGTCATAGCTGTCCCTCTTCTCTTATGGAGATCCCTCGAGGAGCTTTTTGCAAAAGCCTAGGCCTC
CAAAAAAGCCTCTTCACTACTTCTGGAATAGCTCAGAGGCCGAGGCGGCCTCGGCCTCTGCATAAATAAA
AAAAATTAGTCAGCCATGGGGCGGAGAATGGGCGGAACTGGGCGGAGTTAGGGGCGGGATGGGCGGAGTT
AGGGGCGGGACTATGGTTGCTGACTAATTGCTGCATTAATGAATCGGCCAACGCGCGGGGAGAGGCGGTT
TGCGTATTGGGCGCTCTTCCGCTTCCTCGCTCACTGACTCGCTGCGCTCGGTCGTTCGGCTGCGGCGAGC
GGTATCAGCTCACTCAAAGGCGGTAATACGGTTATCCACAGAATCAGGGGATAACGCAGGAAAGAACATG
TGAGCAAAAGGCCAGCAAAAGGCCAGGAACCGTAAAAAGGCCGCGTTGCTGGCGTTTTTCCATAGGCTCC
GCCCCCCTGACGAGCATCACAAAAATCGACGCTCAAGTCAGAGGTGGCGAAACCCGACAGGACTATAAAG
ATACCAGGCGTTTCCCCCTGGAAGCTCCCTCGTGCGCTCTCCTGTTCCGACCCTGCCGCTTACCGGATAC
CTGTCCGCCTTTCTCCCTTCGGGAAGCGTGGCGCTTTCTCATAGCTCACGCTGTAGGTATCTCAGTTCGG
TGTAGGTCGTTCGCTCCAAGCTGGGCTGTGTGCACGAACCCCCCGTTCAGCCCGACCGCTGCGCCTTATC
CGGTAACTATCGTCTTGAGTCCAACCCGGTAAGACACGACTTATCGCCACTGGCAGCAGCCACTGGTAAC
AGGATTAGCAGAGCGAGGTATGTAGGCGGTGCTACAGAGTTCTTGAAGTGGTGGCCTAACTACGGCTACA
CTAGAAGAACAGTATTTGGTATCTGCGCTCTGCTGAAGCCAGTTACCTTCGGAAAAAGAGTTGGTAGCTC
TTGATCCGGCAAACAAACCACCGCTGGTAGCGGTGGTTTTTTTGTTTGCAAGCAGCAGATTACGCGCAGA
AAAAAAGGATCTCAAGAAGATCCTTTGATCTTTTCTACGGGGTCTGACGCTCAGTGGAACGAAAACTCAC
GTTAAGGGATTTTGGTCATGAGATTATCAAAAAGGATCTTCACCTAGATCCTTTTAAATTAAAAATGAAG
TTTTAAATCAATCTAAAGTATATATGAGTAAACTTGGTCTGACAGTTACCAATGCTTAATCAGTGAGGCA
CCTATCTCAGCGATCTGTCTATTTCGTTCATCCATAGTTGCCTGACTCCCCGTCGTGTAGATAACTACGA
TACGGGAGGGCTTACCATCTGGCCCCAGTGCTGCAATGATACCGCGAGACCCACGCTCACCGGCTCCAGA
TTTATCAGCAATAAACCAGCCAGCCGGAAGGGCCGAGCGCAGAAGTGGTCCTGCAACTTTATCCGCCTCC
ATCCAGTCTATTAATTGTTGCCGGGAAGCTAGAGTAAGTAGTTCGCCAGTTAATAGTTTGCGCAACGTTG
TTGCCATTGCTACAGGCATCGTGGTGTCACGCTCGTCGTTTGGTATGGCTTCATTCAGCTCCGGTTCCCA
ACGATCAAGGCGAGTTACATGATCCCCCATGTTGTGCAAAAAAGCGGTTAGCTCCTTCGGTCCTCCGATC
GTTGTCAGAAGTAAGTTGGCCGCAGTGTTATCACTCATGGTTATGGCAGCACTGCATAATTCTCTTACTG
TCATGCCATCCGTAAGATGCTTTTCTGTGACTGGTGAGTACTCAACCAAGTCATTCTGAGAATAGTGTAT
GCGGCGACCGAGTTGCTCTTGCCCGGCGTCAATACGGGATAATACCGCGCCACATAGCAGAACTTTAAAA
GTGCTCATCATTGGAAAACGTTCTTCGGGGCGAAAACTCTCAAGGATCTTACCGCTGTTGAGATCCAGTT
CGATGTAACCCACTCGTGCACCCAACTGATCTTCAGCATCTTTTACTTTCACCAGCGTTTCTGGGTGAGC
AAAAACAGGAAGGCAAAATGCCGCAAAAAAGGGAATAAGGGCGACACGGAAATGTTGAATACTCATACTC
TTCCTTTTTCAATATTATTGAAGCATTTATCAGGGTTATTGTCTCATGAGCGGATACATATTTGAATGTA
TTTAGAAAAATAAACAAATAGGGGTTCCGCGCACATTTCCCCGAAAAGTGCCACCTGACGTCTAAGAAAC
CATTATTATCATGACATTAACCTATAAAAATAGGCGTATCACGAGGCCCTTTCGTCTCGCGCGTTTCGGT
GATGACGGTGAAAACCTCTGACACATGCAGCTCCCGGAGACGGTCACAGCTTGTCTGTAAGCGGATGCCG
GGAGCAGACAAGCCCGTCAGGGCGCGTCAGCGGGTGTTGGCGGGTGTCGGGGCTGGCTTAACTATGCGGC
ATCAGAGCAGATTGTACTGAGAGTGCACCATATGCGGTGTGAAATACCGCACAGATGCGTAAGGAGAAAA
TACCGCATCAGGAAATTGTAAGCGTTAATATTTTGTTAAAATTCGCGTTAAATTTTTGTTAAATCAGCTC
ATTTTTTAACCAATAGGCCGAAATCGGCAAAATCCCTTATAAATCAAAAGAATAGACCGAGATAGGGT
[37 nt withheld, positions 5179-5215]
AAAGAACGTGGACTCCAACGTCAAAGG
[49 nt withheld, positions 5243-5291]
T
[91 nt withheld, positions 5293-5383]
G
[124 nt withheld, positions 5385-5508]
CCATTCGCCATTCAGGCTGCGCAACTGTTGGGAAGGGCGATCGGTGCGGGCCTCTTCGCTATTACGCCAG
CTGGCGAAAGGGGGATGTGCTGCAAGGCGATTAAGTTGGGTAACGCCAGGGTTTTCCCAGTCACGACGTT
GTAAAACGACGGCCAGTGAATTGTAATACGACTCACTATAGGGCGAATTCGAGCTCGCCC
Features (pLannotate 1.2.2; 17 found; start..end, strand, type, name):
      1..304     +  enhancer       CMV enhancer: human cytomegalovirus immediate early enhancer
    305..508     +  promoter       CMV promoter: human cytomegalovirus (CMV) immediate early promoter
    598..637     +  5'UTR          HSV TK 5'-UTR: 5' untranslated region from the herpes simplex virus thymidine kinase gene
    673..1335    +  CDS            M: VME1_SARS - Experimental evidence at protein level: Swiss-Prot protein existence level 1. Component of the viral envelope that plays a central role in virus morphogenesis and assembly via its interactions with other viral proteins. From Severe acute respiratory syndrome coronavirus (SARS-CoV).
   1407..1979    +  intron         β-globin intron: intron from rabbit β-globin gene
   1983..2105    +  CDS            HBB: HBB_COLGU - Experimental evidence at transcript level: Swiss-Prot protein existence level 2. Involved in oxygen transport from the lung to the various peripheral tissues. From Colobus guereza (Mantled guereza) (Eastern black-and-white colobus monkey).
   2176..2231    +  polyA_signal   β-globin poly(A) signal: rabbit β-globin polyadenylation signal (Gil and Proudfoot, 1987)
   2571..2760    -  promoter       SV40 promoter: SV40 early promoter
   2760..2814    -  CDS            lacI (fragment): lac repressor; lacI; The lac repressor binds to the lac operator to inhibit transcription in E. coli. This inhibition can be relieved by adding lactose or isopropyl-β-D-thiogalactopyranoside (IPTG).
   2997..3585    -  rep_origin     ori: high-copy-number ColE1/pMB1/pBR322/pUC origin of replication
   3756..4616    -  CDS            AmpR: β-lactamase; bla; confers resistance to ampicillin, carbenicillin, and related antibiotics
   4617..4721    -  promoter       AmpR promoter: bla
   4816..4851    +  CDS            rop (fragment): Rop protein, which maintains plasmids at low copy number; rop
   4953..5052    +  misc_feature   bom (fragment): basis of mobility region from pBR322
   5080..5508    -  rep_origin     f1 ori (sequence partly withheld): f1 bacteriophage origin of replication; arrow indicates direction of (+) strand synthesis
   5512..5669    -  CDS            lacZα (fragment): LacZα fragment of β-galactosidase; lacZ fragment
   5672..5690    +  promoter       T7 promoter: promoter for bacteriophage T7 RNA polymerase
