[The description below was written by a language model from this plasmid's Addgene catalogue record and pLannotate feature annotations shown in this document.]
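Description:
pCG_SARS-CoV1 M C-V5-tag is a 5.7 kb mammalian expression plasmid built on the pCG backbone that drives transient expression of the membrane (M) protein of SARS-CoV-1 from a synthetic, human codon-optimized open reading frame. It is propagated in E. coli as a high-copy plasmid through a ColE1/pUC-type origin and selected with ampicillin via the β-lactamase gene and its native promoter. An f1 phage origin is also present, along with short remnants of lacI, lacZα, rop and bom and a T7 promoter, which appear to be leftovers of the backbone's cloning history rather than functional parts. No mammalian selection marker is annotated. An SV40 early promoter segment lies in the backbone, but no downstream gene is associated with it.

The expression cassette begins with the human cytomegalovirus immediate early enhancer and promoter, followed by the HSV thymidine kinase 5' untranslated region and then the M coding sequence. Downstream of the coding region sit a rabbit β-globin intron, a short stretch of β-globin exon sequence and the rabbit β-globin polyadenylation signal, which together support splicing, processing and stability of the transcript. The name and catalogue entry state that the protein carries a C-terminal V5 epitope tag for detection by immunoblotting, immunofluorescence or pull-down. The tag is not annotated separately in the feature table, though there is unannotated space between the end of the M annotation and the intron. The cloning sites are recorded as unknown. M is the viral envelope component central to virion morphogenesis and assembly. The construct comes from a study that systematically tested coronavirus proteins as antagonists of innate immunity, so a likely role, not stated in the record, is as a SARS-CoV-1 counterpart for comparison with SARS-CoV-2 proteins.
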