Addgene plasmid #179967: pCG_SARS-CoV1 M C-V5-tag
Purpose: Mammalian expression vector for SARS-CoV-1 M, V5-tagged. Sequence codon-optimized.
Depositing lab: Konstantin Sparrer. Depositing organization: Universitaet Ulm. Publication: Systematic functional analysis of SARS-CoV-2 proteins uncovers viral innate immune antagonists and remaining vulnerabilities. Hayn M, Hirschenberger M, Koepke L, Nchioua R, Straub JH, Klute S, Hunszinger V, Zech F, Prelli Bozzo C, Aftab W, Christensen MH, Conzelmann C, Muller JA, Srinivasachar Badarinarayan S, Sturzel CM, Forne I, Stenger S, Conzelmann KK, Munch J, Schmidt FI, Sauter D, Imhof A, Kirchhoff F, Sparrer KMJ. Cell Rep. 2021 May 18;35(7):109126. doi: 10.1016/j.celrep.2021.109126. Epub 2021 Apr 27. PubMed 33974846.
Backbone
  Vector backbone: pCG
  Vector type: Mammalian Expression
Growth in bacteria
  Bacterial resistance: Ampicillin, 100 μg/mL
  Growth temperature: 37°C
  Growth strain: DH5alpha
  Copy number: High Copy
Gene/Insert
  Gene/Insert name: SARS-CoV-1 M
  Species: Synthetic
  Mutation: human codon-optimized
  Entrez Gene: M (a.k.a. sars5)
  Cloning method: Restriction Enzyme; 5′ cloning site Unknown (unknown if destroyed); 3′ cloning site Unknown (unknown if destroyed)
Terms and licenses: Academic/Nonprofit Terms; Industry Terms: Not Available to Industry
How to cite: pCG_SARS-CoV1 M C-V5-tag was a gift from Konstantin Sparrer (Addgene plasmid # 179967 ; http://n2t.net/addgene:179967 ; RRID:Addgene_179967)
